Addgene plasmid #162020: pLEX304-GFP-IQSEC1 v2-E620K GEF dead mutant
Purpose: Expression of GEF dead IQSEC1 mutant
Depositing lab: David Bryant. Depositing organization: University of Glasgow. Publication: An ARF GTPase module promoting invasion and metastasis through regulating phosphoinositide metabolism. Nacke M, Sandilands E, Nikolatou K, Roman-Fernandez A, Mason S, Patel R, Lilla S, Yelland T, Galbraith LCA, Freckmann EC, McGarry L, Morton JP, Shanks E, Leung HY, Markert E, Ismail S, Zanivan S, Blyth K, Bryant DM. Nat Commun. 2021 Mar 12;12(1):1623. doi: 10.1038/s41467-021-21847-4. PubMed 33712589.
Backbone
  Vector backbone: pLEX304-GFP
  Vector type: Lentiviral
Growth in bacteria
  Bacterial resistance: Ampicillin, 100 μg/mL
  Growth temperature: 37°C
  Growth strain: NEB Stable
  Copy number: High Copy
Gene/Insert
  Gene/Insert name: IQSEC1
  Species: H. sapiens (human)
  Mutation: EK
  Entrez Gene: IQSEC1 (a.k.a. ARF-GEP100, ARFGEP100, BRAG2, GEP100)
  Cloning method: Restriction Enzyme; 5′ cloning site Unknown (unknown if destroyed)
Terms and licenses: Academic/Nonprofit Terms; Industry Terms: Not Available to Industry
Depositor comments: Please visit https://doi.org/10.1101/851410 for bioRxiv preprint.
How to cite: pLEX304-GFP-IQSEC1 v2-E620K GEF dead mutant was a gift from David Bryant (Addgene plasmid # 162020 ; http://n2t.net/addgene:162020 ; RRID:Addgene_162020)
