[The description below was written by a language model from this plasmid's Addgene catalogue record and pLannotate feature annotations shown in this document.]
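Description:
pLEX304-GFP-IQSEC1 v2-E620K GEF dead mutant is a lentiviral transfer plasmid built on the pLEX304-GFP backbone for expressing a GFP-tagged, catalytically inactive form of human IQSEC1 (also known as BRAG2, GEP100 or ARF-GEP100), a guanine nucleotide exchange factor for ARF GTPases. In the annotated sequence (about 11.4 kb), a CMV enhancer/promoter drives an EGFP coding sequence followed, after a short multiple-cloning-site remnant, by the IQSEC1 open reading frame, an arrangement consistent with an N-terminal EGFP fusion. The name indicates the variant 2 isoform carrying an E620K substitution that abolishes GEF activity; the catalogue mutation field itself records only "EK". A WPRE downstream of the insert enhances transcript stability and expression.

The viral framework is that of a third-generation, self-inactivating vector. An RSV promoter fused to a truncated HIV-1 5' LTR drives genomic RNA production in packaging cells, followed by the Ψ packaging signal, a gag fragment, the RRE for Rev-dependent export and a cPPT/CTS, with a ΔU3 3' LTR at the other end. Within the provirus, upstream of the CMV cassette, a human PGK promoter drives blasticidin S deaminase, allowing blasticidin selection of transduced mammalian cells. Outside the LTRs lie an SV40 poly(A) signal and SV40 origin. In bacteria the plasmid is maintained by a high-copy pUC-type origin and ampicillin resistance, and it also carries an f1 origin.

The stated purpose is expression of the GEF-dead IQSEC1 mutant. It would typically serve as a loss-of-function control alongside wild-type IQSEC1, with the GFP tag allowing localisation to be followed. The associated work concerns an ARF GTPase module in invasion and metastasis.
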