Features (pLannotate 1.2.2; 32 found; start..end, strand, type, name):
     86..389     +  enhancer       CMV enhancer: human cytomegalovirus immediate early enhancer
    390..593     +  promoter       CMV promoter: human cytomegalovirus (CMV) immediate early promoter
    638..1354    +  CDS            EGFP: EGFP is a basic (constitutively fluorescent) green fluorescent protein published in 1996, derived from Aequorea victoria. It is reported to be a rapidly-maturing weak dimer with moderate acid sensitivity.
   1355..1382    +  misc_feature   MCS (fragment): multiple cloning site
   1385..4273    +  CDS            IQSEC1: IQEC1_HUMAN - Also known as ARFGEP100, BRAG2 From Homo sapiens (Human).
   4277..4313    +  misc_feature   MCS (fragment): multiple cloning site
   4330..4414    +  CDS            large T antigen (fragment): large T antigen from SV40 (simian virus 40)
   4463..5051    +  misc_feature   WPRE: woodchuck hepatitis virus posttranscriptional regulatory element
   5102..5121    +  misc_feature   cPPT/CTS (fragment): central polypurine tract and central termination sequence of HIV-1
   5123..5356    +  LTR            3' LTR (ΔU3): self-inactivating 3' long terminal repeat (LTR) from HIV-1
   5434..5555    +  polyA_signal   SV40 poly(A) signal: SV40 polyadenylation signal
   5595..5730    +  rep_origin     SV40 ori: SV40 origin of replication
   5751..5769    -  promoter       T7 promoter: promoter for bacteriophage T7 RNA polymerase
   5777..5932    +  CDS            lacZα (fragment): LacZα fragment of β-galactosidase; lacZ fragment
   5937..6365    +  rep_origin     f1 ori (sequence partly withheld): f1 bacteriophage origin of replication; arrow indicates direction of (+) strand synthesis
   6418..6522    +  promoter       AmpR promoter: bla
   6523..7383    +  CDS            AmpR: β-lactamase; bla; confers resistance to ampicillin, carbenicillin, and related antibiotics
   7554..8142    +  rep_origin     ori: high-copy-number ColE1/pMB1/pBR322/pUC origin of replication
   8325..8417    +  CDS            lacI (fragment): lac repressor; lacI; The lac repressor binds to the lac operator to inhibit transcription in E. coli. This inhibition can be relieved by adding lactose or isopropyl-β-D-thiogalactopyranoside (IPTG).
   8430..8451    +  protein_bind   CAP binding site: CAP binding activates transcription in the presence of cAMP. E. coli catabolite activator protein
   8466..8496    +  promoter       lac promoter: promoter for the E. coli lac operon
   8500..8522    +  protein_bind   lac operator (fragment): The lac repressor binds to the lac operator to inhibit transcription in E. coli. This inhibition can be relieved by adding lactose or isopropyl-β-D-thiogalactopyranoside (IPTG). lac repressor encoded by lacI
   8565..8583    +  promoter       T3 promoter: promoter for bacteriophage T3 RNA polymerase
   8611..8837    +  promoter       RSV promoter: Rous sarcoma virus enhancer/promoter
   8838..9018    +  LTR            5' LTR (truncated): truncated 5' long terminal repeat (LTR) from HIV-1
   9065..9190    +  misc_feature   HIV-1 Ψ: packaging signal of human immunodeficiency virus type 1
   9174..9537    +  CDS            HIV-1 gag (fragment): gag protein from human immunodeficiency virus 1; gag
   9683..9916    +  misc_feature   RRE: The Rev response element (RRE) of HIV-1 allows for Rev-dependent mRNA export from the nucleus to the cytoplasm.
  10293..10319   +  CDS            Rev (fragment): human immunodeficiency virus 1 (HIV-1) Rev protein; rev; enhances nuclear export of unspliced and incompletely spliced viral mRNAs
  10320..10820   +  promoter       hPGK promoter: human phosphoglycerate kinase 1 promoter
  10832..11227   +  CDS            BSD: blasticidin S deaminase; Aspergillus terreus BSD; confers resistance to blasticidin
  11287..11404   +  misc_feature   cPPT/CTS: central polypurine tract and central termination sequence of HIV-1
>Addgene plasmid #162020 | pLEX304-GFP-IQSEC1 v2-E620K GEF dead mutant | addgene full sequence | sequence record 318915 | Addgene NGS Result
TTTGGCGCCGGCTCGAGGGGGCCCGGGGTTATTAATAGTAATCAATTACGGGGTCATTAGTTCATAGCCC
ATATATGGAGTTCCGCGTTACATAACTTACGGTAAATGGCCCGCCTGGCTGACCGCCCAACGACCCCCGC
CCATTGACGTCAATAATGACGTATGTTCCCATAGTAACGCCAATAGGGACTTTCCATTGACGTCAATGGG
TGGAGTATTTACGGTAAACTGCCCACTTGGCAGTACATCAAGTGTATCATATGCCAAGTACGCCCCCTAT
TGACGTCAATGACGGTAAATGGCCCGCCTGGCATTATGCCCAGTACATGACCTTATGGGACTTTCCTACT
TGGCAGTACATCTACGTATTAGTCATCGCTATTACCATGGTGATGCGGTTTTGGCAGTACATCAATGGGC
GTGGATAGCGGTTTGACTCACGGGGATTTCCAAGTCTCCACCCCATTGACGTCAATGGGAGTTTGTTTTG
GCACCAAAATCAACGGGACTTTCCAAAATGTCGTAACAACTCCGCCCCATTGACGCAAATGGGCGGTAGG
CGTGTACGGTGGGAGGTCTATATAAGCAGAGCTGGTTTAGTGAACCGTCAGATCCGCTAGCGCTACCGGT
CGCCACCATGGTGAGCAAGGGCGAGGAGCTGTTCACCGGGGTGGTGCCCATCCTGGTCGAGCTGGACGGC
GACGTAAACGGCCACAAGTTCAGCGTGTCCGGCGAGGGCGAGGGCGATGCCACCTACGGCAAGCTGACCC
TGAAGTTCATCTGCACCACCGGCAAGCTGCCCGTGCCCTGGCCCACCCTCGTGACCACCCTGACCTACGG
CGTGCAGTGCTTCAGCCGCTACCCCGACCACATGAAGCAGCACGACTTCTTCAAGTCCGCCATGCCCGAA
GGCTACGTCCAGGAGCGCACCATCTTCTTCAAGGACGACGGCAACTACAAGACCCGCGCCGAGGTGAAGT
TCGAGGGCGACACCCTGGTGAACCGCATCGAGCTGAAGGGCATCGACTTCAAGGAGGACGGCAACATCCT
GGGGCACAAGCTGGAGTACAACTACAACAGCCACAACGTCTATATCATGGCCGACAAGCAGAAGAACGGC
ATCAAGGTGAACTTCAAGATCCGCCACAACATCGAGGACGGCAGCGTGCAGCTCGCCGACCACTACCAGC
AGAACACCCCCATCGGCGACGGCCCCGTGCTGCTGCCCGACAACCACTACCTGAGCACCCAGTCCGCCCT
GAGCAAAGACCCCAACGAGAAGCGCGATCACATGGTCCTGCTGGAGTTCGTGACCGCCGCCGGGATCACT
CTCGGCATGGACGAGCTGTACAAGTCCGGACTCAGATCTCGAGCTCAAGCTTACATGTGGTGCCTGCACT
GCAACTCGGAGAGGACCCAGTCCCTTCTGGAGCTAGAGCTTGACAGCGGCGTCGAGGGCGAGGCCCCCAG
CAGTGAGACTGGCACATCCCTGGACAGCCCCTCAGCCTACCCCCAGGGCCCCTTGGTGCCCGGTTCCAGC
CTGAGCCCGGATCACTACGAGCACACGTCAGTGGGAGCCTATGGGCTGTACTCGGGGCCGCCGGGGCAAC
AGCAGCGCACGCGGAGGCCCAAGCTGCAGCACTCGACCTCCATCCTGCGCAAGCAGGCTGAGGAGGAGGC
CATCAAGCGCTCACGCTCACTCTCCGAGAGCTATGAGCTCTCCTCGGACCTGCAGGACAAGCAGGTGGAG
ATGCTAGAGCGAAAGTATGGGGGGCGCCTGGTAACCCGCCATGCGGCCCGCACCATCCAGACGGCGTTTC
GCCAATATCAAATGAATAAAAACTTCGAGCGCTTGCGCAGCTCCATGTCAGAGAACCGCATGTCACGCCG
GATTGTGCTGTCCAACATGAGGATGCAGTTCTCCTTTGAGGGGCCTGAGAAAGTGCACAGCTCCTACTTC
GAGGGGAAGCAGGTCTCAGTGACTAACGACGGCTCCCAGCTGGGAGCCCTGGTGTCCCCTGAGTGTGGTG
ACCTCAGCGAGCCCACCACCCTCAAGTCTCCGGCCCCCTCCAGTGACTTTGCGGACGCCATCACCGAGCT
GGAGGACGCCTTCTCTAGGCAAGTGAAATCACTGGCCGAGTCCATCGACGATGCCCTCAACTGCCGCAGC
CTGCACACTGAGGAGGCACCGGCCCTGGATGCGGCGCGGGCCCGGGACACCGAACCCCAGACAGCCCTGC
ACGGCATGGACCACCGCAAACTGGACGAGATGACGGCCTCGTACAGTGATGTCACCCTGTACATCGATGA
GGAGGAGCTGTCGCCCCCTCTGCCCCTCTCGCAGGCAGGGGACCGGCCGTCCAGCACCGAGTCGGACCTG
CGGCTACGGGCTGGGGGCGCAGCCCCAGACTACTGGGCCCTGGCCCACAAAGAGGACAAGGCTGACACGG
ACACGAGCTGCCGGAGCACGCCGTCGCTGGAGCGGCAGGAGCAGCGGCTGCGGGTGGAGCATCTGCCGCT
GCTCACCATCGAGCCACCCAGCGACAGCTCTGTGGACCTTAGTGACCGCTCGGAGCGGGGGTCACTCAAG
AGGCAGAGTGCTTACGAGCGCAGCCTTGGCGGGCAGCAGGGCAGTCCCAAGCATGGTCCCCACAGCGGCG
CCCCCAAGAGCCTCCCCCGGGAGGAGCCTGAGTTGCGGCCCCGGCCCCCCAGGCCCCTGGACAGCCACTT
GGCCATCAATGGCTCAGCCAACCGGCAGAGCAAGTCTGAGTCGGACTACTCAGACGGTGACAATGACAGC
ATCAACAGCACGTCCAACTCCAACGATACCATCAACTGCAGCTCCGAGTCATCGTCCCGTGACAGCCTGC
GGGAGCAGACGCTCAGCAAGCAGACCTACCACAAGGAGGCCCGCAACAGCTGGGACTCGCCTGCCTTTAG
CAACGATGTCATCCGCAAGAGGCACTACCGCATCGGCCTGAACCTCTTCAACAAGAAGCCTGAGAAGGGA
GTCCAGTACCTCATCGAGCGTGGCTTTGTGCCCGACACGCCCGTCGGGGTGGCCCACTTCCTGCTGCAGC
GCAAGGGCCTCAGCCGGCAGATGATCGGCGAGTTCCTGGGCAACCGGCAGAAGCAGTTCAACCGTGACGT
GCTCGACTGCGTCGTGGACGAGATGGACTTCTCTACCATGGAGCTGGATGAGGCCCTCAGGAAATTCCAG
GCGCACATCCGTGTCCAAGGGAAGGCTCAGAAAGTGGAGCGGCTCATAGAGGCGTTCAGCCAGCGCTACT
GCATCTGCAACCCTGGGGTGGTGCGGCAATTCCGGAACCCAGACACCATTTTCATCCTGGCCTTCGCCAT
CATCCTGCTGAACACCGACATGTACAGCCCCAATGTCAAGCCCGAGCGGAAAATGAAGCTAGAGGACTTC
ATCAAGAACCTCCGAGGTGTGGACGATGGTGAGGACATTCCCCGTGAGATGCTGATGGGGATCTATGAAC
GGATCCGTAAGCGAGAGCTAAAGACCAATGAGGACCATGTGTCCCAGGTGCAGAAGGTGGAGAAGCTCAT
TGTGGGGAAAAAGCCGATCGGATCCCTGCATCCCGGGCTCGGCTGTGTGCTCTCTCTGCCCCACCGTCGG
TTGGTCTGCTACTGCCGGCTCTTTGAGGTTCCAGACCCAAACAAGCCCCAGAAACTCGGACTACACCAGC
GAGAAATCTTCCTGTTCAACGACCTCCTGGTGGTCACCAAGATCTTCCAGAAGAAGAAGAACTCGGTGAC
GTACAGCTTCCGACAGTCCTTCTCCTTGTACGGCATGCAGGTCCTGCTCTTCGAGAACCAGTACTACCCC
AATGGCATCCGGCTCACCTCGTCTGTCCCCGGAGCAGATATCAAAGTGTTAATAAACTTCAACGCCCCCA
ACCCTCAAGACCGGAAGAAATTCACCGATGACCTGCGGGAGTCCATTGCGGAAGTCCAAGAGATGGAGAA
GCACAGGATAGAGTCGGAGCTCGAGAAGCAGAAAGGCGTCGTGCGGCCCAGCATGTCCCAGTGCTCTAGC
CTCAAAAAGGAGTCGGGCAACGGAACACTGAGCCGGGCCTGCCTGGACGACAGCTATGCCAGCGGTGAGG
GCCTCAAGCGCAGCGCCCTCAGCAGCTCCCTGCGGGACCTCTCGGAAGCCGGGAAGCGAGGGCGTCGCAG
CAGTGCGGGATCGCTAGAGAGCAATGTGGAATTTCAGCCTTTCGAGCCACTGCAGCCGTCAGTGCTGTGC
TCCTAAGAATTCTGCAGTCGACGGTACCGCGGGCCCGGGATCCACCGGATCTAGATAACTGATCATAATC
AGCCATACCACATTTGTAGAGGTTTTACTTGCTTTAAAAAACCTCCCACACCTCCCCCTGAACCTGAAAC
ATAAAATGAATGCAATTGTTGTTGTTGCTAACCGGTGGCGCGTTAAGTCGACAATCAACCTCTGGATTAC
AAAATTTGTGAAAGATTGACTGGTATTCTTAACTATGTTGCTCCTTTTACGCTATGTGGATACGCTGCTT
TAATGCCTTTGTATCATGCTATTGCTTCCCGTATGGCTTTCATTTTCTCCTCCTTGTATAAATCCTGGTT
GCTGTCTCTTTATGAGGAGTTGTGGCCCGTTGTCAGGCAACGTGGCGTGGTGTGCACTGTGTTTGCTGAC
GCAACCCCCACTGGTTGGGGCATTGCCACCACCTGTCAGCTCCTTTCCGGGACTTTCGCTTTCCCCCTCC
CTATTGCCACGGCGGAACTCATCGCCGCCTGCCTTGCCCGCTGCTGGACAGGGGCTCGGCTGTTGGGCAC
TGACAATTCCGTGGTGTTGTCGGGGAAATCATCGTCCTTTCCTTGGCTGCTCGCCTGTGTTGCCACCTGG
ATTCTGCGCGGGACGTCCTTCTGCTACGTCCCTTCGGCCCTCAATCCAGCGGACCTTCCTTCCCGCGGCC
TGCTGCCGGCTCTGCGGCCTCTTCCGCGTCTTCGCCTTCGCCCTCAGACGAGTCGGATCTCCCTTTGGGC
CGCCTCCCCGCGTCGACTTTAAGACCAATGACTTACAAGGCAGCTGTAGATCTTAGCCACTTTTTAAAAG
AAAAGGGGGGACTGGAAGGGCTAATTCACTCCCAACGAAGACAAGATCTGCTTTTTGCTTGTACTGGGTC
TCTCTGGTTAGACCAGATCTGAGCCTGGGAGCTCTCTGGCTAACTAGGGAACCCACTGCTTAAGCCTCAA
TAAAGCTTGCCTTGAGTGCTTCAAGTAGTGTGTGCCCGTCTGTTGTGTGACTCTGGTAACTAGAGATCCC
TCAGACCCTTTTAGTCAGTGTGGAAAATCTCTAGCAGTACGTATAGTAGTTCATGTCATCTTATTATTCA
GTATTTATAACTTGCAAAGAAATGAATATCAGAGAGTGAGAGGAACTTGTTTATTGCAGCTTATAATGGT
TACAAATAAAGCAATAGCATCACAAATTTCACAAATAAAGCATTTTTTTCACTGCATTCTAGTTGTGGTT
TGTCCAAACTCATCAATGTATCTTATCATGTCTGGCTCTAGCTATCCCGCCCCTAACTCCGCCCATCCCG
CCCCTAACTCCGCCCAGTTCCGCCCATTCTCCGCCCCATGGCTGACTAATTTTTTTTATTTATGCAGAGG
CCGAGGCCGCCTCGGCCTCTGAGCTATTCCAGAAGTAGTGAGGAGGCTTTTTTGGAGGCCTAGGGACGTA
CCCAATTCGCCCTATAGTGAGTCGTATTACGCGCGCTCACTGGCCGTCGTTTTACAACGTCGTGACTGGG
AAAACCCTGGCGTTACCCAACTTAATCGCCTTGCAGCACATCCCCCTTTCGCCAGCTGGCGTAATAGCGA
AGAGGCCCGCACCGATCGCCCTTCCCAACAGTTGCGCAGCCTGAATGGCGAATGGG
[124 nt withheld, positions 5937-6060]
C
[91 nt withheld, positions 6062-6152]
A
[49 nt withheld, positions 6154-6202]
CCTTTGACGTTGGAGTCCACGTTCTTT
[37 nt withheld, positions 6230-6266]
ACCCTATCTCGGTCTATTCTTTTGATTTATAAGGGATTTTGCCGATTTCGGCCTATTGGTTAAAAAATGA
GCTGATTTAACAAAAATTTAACGCGAATTTTAACAAAATATTAACGCTTACAATTTAGGTGGCACTTTTC
GGGGAAATGTGCGCGGAACCCCTATTTGTTTATTTTTCTAAATACATTCAAATATGTATCCGCTCATGAG
ACAATAACCCTGATAAATGCTTCAATAATATTGAAAAAGGAAGAGTATGAGTATTCAACATTTCCGTGTC
GCCCTTATTCCCTTTTTTGCGGCATTTTGCCTTCCTGTTTTTGCTCACCCAGAAACGCTGGTGAAAGTAA
AAGATGCTGAAGATCAGTTGGGTGCACGAGTGGGTTACATCGAACTGGATCTCAACAGCGGTAAGATCCT
TGAGAGTTTTCGCCCCGAAGAACGTTTTCCAATGATGAGCACTTTTAAAGTTCTGCTATGTGGCGCGGTA
TTATCCCGTATTGACGCCGGGCAAGAGCAACTCGGTCGCCGCATACACTATTCTCAGAATGACTTGGTTG
AGTACTCACCAGTCACAGAAAAGCATCTTACGGATGGCATGACAGTAAGAGAATTATGCAGTGCTGCCAT
AACCATGAGTGATAACACTGCGGCCAACTTACTTCTGACAACGATCGGAGGACCGAAGGAGCTAACCGCT
TTTTTGCACAACATGGGGGATCATGTAACTCGCCTTGATCGTTGGGAACCGGAGCTGAATGAAGCCATAC
CAAACGACGAGCGTGACACCACGATGCCTGTAGCAATGGCAACAACGTTGCGCAAACTATTAACTGGCGA
ACTACTTACTCTAGCTTCCCGGCAACAATTAATAGACTGGATGGAGGCGGATAAAGTTGCAGGACCACTT
CTGCGCTCGGCCCTTCCGGCTGGCTGGTTTATTGCTGATAAATCTGGAGCCGGTGAGCGTGGGTCTCGCG
GTATCATTGCAGCACTGGGGCCAGATGGTAAGCCCTCCCGTATCGTAGTTATCTACACGACGGGGAGTCA
GGCAACTATGGATGAACGAAATAGACAGATCGCTGAGATAGGTGCCTCACTGATTAAGCATTGGTAACTG
TCAGACCAAGTTTACTCATATATACTTTAGATTGATTTAAAACTTCATTTTTAATTTAAAAGGATCTAGG
TGAAGATCCTTTTTGATAATCTCATGACCAAAATCCCTTAACGTGAGTTTTCGTTCCACTGAGCGTCAGA
CCCCGTAGAAAAGATCAAAGGATCTTCTTGAGATCCTTTTTTTCTGCGCGTAATCTGCTGCTTGCAAACA
AAAAAACCACCGCTACCAGCGGTGGTTTGTTTGCCGGATCAAGAGCTACCAACTCTTTTTCCGAAGGTAA
CTGGCTTCAGCAGAGCGCAGATACCAAATACTGTTCTTCTAGTGTAGCCGTAGTTAGGCCACCACTTCAA
GAACTCTGTAGCACCGCCTACATACCTCGCTCTGCTAATCCTGTTACCAGTGGCTGCTGCCAGTGGCGAT
AAGTCGTGTCTTACCGGGTTGGACTCAAGACGATAGTTACCGGATAAGGCGCAGCGGTCGGGCTGAACGG
GGGGTTCGTGCACACAGCCCAGCTTGGAGCGAACGACCTACACCGAACTGAGATACCTACAGCGTGAGCT
ATGAGAAAGCGCCACGCTTCCCGAAGGGAGAAAGGCGGACAGGTATCCGGTAAGCGGCAGGGTCGGAACA
GGAGAGCGCACGAGGGAGCTTCCAGGGGGAAACGCCTGGTATCTTTATAGTCCTGTCGGGTTTCGCCACC
TCTGACTTGAGCGTCGATTTTTGTGATGCTCGTCAGGGGGGCGGAGCCTATGGAAAAACGCCAGCAACGC
GGCCTTTTTACGGTTCCTGGCCTTTTGCTGGCCTTTTGCTCACATGTTCTTTCCTGCGTTATCCCCTGAT
TCTGTGGATAACCGTATTACCGCCTTTGAGTGAGCTGATACCGCTCGCCGCAGCCGAACGACCGAGCGCA
GCGAGTCAGTGAGCGAGGAAGCGGAAGAGCGCCCAATACGCAAACCGCCTCTCCCCGCGCGTTGGCCGAT
TCATTAATGCAGCTGGCACGACAGGTTTCCCGACTGGAAAGCGGGCAGTGAGCGCAACGCAATTAATGTG
AGTTAGCTCACTCATTAGGCACCCCAGGCTTTACACTTTATGCTTCCGGCTCGTATGTTGTGTGGAATTG
TGAGCGGATAACAATTTCACACAGGAAACAGCTATGACCATGATTACGCCAAGCGCGCAATTAACCCTCA
CTAAAGGGAACAAAAGCTGGAGCTGCAAGCTTAATGTAGTCTTATGCAATACTCTTGTAGTCTTGCAACA
TGGTAACGATGAGTTAGCAACATGCCTTACAAGGAGAGAAAAAGCACCGTGCATGCCGATTGGTGGAAGT
AAGGTGGTACGATCGTGCCTTATTAGGAAGGCAACAGACGGGTCTGACATGGATTGGACGAACCACTGAA
TTGCCGCATTGCAGAGATATTGTATTTAAGTGCCTAGCTCGATACATAAACGGGTCTCTCTGGTTAGACC
AGATCTGAGCCTGGGAGCTCTCTGGCTAACTAGGGAACCCACTGCTTAAGCCTCAATAAAGCTTGCCTTG
AGTGCTTCAAGTAGTGTGTGCCCGTCTGTTGTGTGACTCTGGTAACTAGAGATCCCTCAGACCCTTTTAG
TCAGTGTGGAAAATCTCTAGCAGTGGCGCCCGAACAGGGACTTGAAAGCGAAAGGGAAACCAGAGGAGCT
CTCTCGACGCAGGACTCGGCTTGCTGAAGCGCGCACGGCAAGAGGCGAGGGGCGGCGACTGGTGAGTACG
CCAAAAATTTTGACTAGCGGAGGCTAGAAGGAGAGAGATGGGTGCGAGAGCGTCAGTATTAAGCGGGGGA
GAATTAGATCGCGATGGGAAAAAATTCGGTTAAGGCCAGGGGGAAAGAAAAAATATAAATTAAAACATAT
AGTATGGGCAAGCAGGGAGCTAGAACGATTCGCAGTTAATCCTGGCCTGTTAGAAACATCAGAAGGCTGT
AGACAAATACTGGGACAGCTACAACCATCCCTTCAGACAGGATCAGAAGAACTTAGATCATTATATAATA
CAGTAGCAACCCTCTATTGTGTGCATCAAAGGATAGAGATAAAAGACACCAAGGAAGCTTTAGACAAGAT
AGAGGAAGAGCAAAACAAAAGTAAGACCACCGCACAGCAAGCGGCCGCTGATCTTCAGACCTGGAGGAGG
AGATATGAGGGACAATTGGAGAAGTGAATTATATAAATATAAAGTAGTAAAAATTGAACCATTAGGAGTA
GCACCCACCAAGGCAAAGAGAAGAGTGGTGCAGAGAGAAAAAAGAGCAGTGGGAATAGGAGCTTTGTTCC
TTGGGTTCTTGGGAGCAGCAGGAAGCACTATGGGCGCAGCGTCAATGACGCTGACGGTACAGGCCAGACA
ATTATTGTCTGGTATAGTGCAGCAGCAGAACAATTTGCTGAGGGCTATTGAGGCGCAACAGCATCTGTTG
CAACTCACAGTCTGGGGCATCAAGCAGCTCCAGGCAAGAATCCTGGCTGTGGAAAGATACCTAAAGGATC
AACAGCTCCTGGGGATTTGGGGTTGCTCTGGAAAACTCATTTGCACCACTGCTGTGCCTTGGAATGCTAG
TTGGAGTAATAAATCTCTGGAACAGATTTGGAATCACACGACCTGGATGGAGTGGGACAGAGAAATTAAC
AATTACACAAGCTTAATACACTCCTTAATTGAAGAATCGCAAAACCAGCAAGAAAAGAATGAACAAGAAT
TATTGGAATTAGATAAATGGGCAAGTTTGTGGAATTGGTTTAACATAACAAATTGGCTGTGGTATATAAA
ATTATTCATAATGATAGTAGGAGGCTTGGTAGGTTTAAGAATAGTTTTTGCTGTACTTTCTATAGTGAAT
AGAGTTAGGCAGGGATATTCACCATTATCGTTTCAGACCCACCTCCCAACCCCGAGGGGACCCTTGCGCC
TTTTCCAAGGCAGCCCTGGGTTTGCGCAGGGACGCGGCTGCTCTGGGCGTGGTTCCGGGAAACGCAGCGG
CGCCGACCCTGGGTCTCGCACATTCTTCACGTCCGTTCGCAGCGTCACCCGGATCTTCGCCGCTACCCTT
GTGGGCCCCCCGGCGACGCTTCCTGCTCCGCCCCTAAGTCGGGAAGGTTCCTTGCGGTTCGCGGCGTGCC
GGACGTGACAAACGGAAGCCGCACGTCTCACTAGTACCCTCGCAGACGGACAGCGCCAGGGAGCAATGGC
AGCGCGCCGACCGCGATGGGCTGTGGCCAATAGCGGCTGCTCAGCAGGGCGCGCCGAGAGCAGCGGCCGG
GAAGGGGCGGTGCGGGAGGCGGGGTGTGGGGCGGTAGTGTGGGCCCTGTTCCTGCCCGCGCGGTGTTCCG
CATTCTGCAAGCCTCCGGAGCGCACGTCGGCAGTCGGCTCCCTCGTTGACCGAATCACCGACCTCTCTCC
CCAGGGGGTACCACCATGGCCAAGCCTTTGTCTCAAGAAGAATCCACCCTCATTGAAAGAGCAACGGCTA
CAATCAACAGCATCCCCATCTCTGAAGACTACAGCGTCGCCAGCGCAGCTCTCTCTAGCGACGGCCGCAT
CTTCACTGGTGTCAATGTATATCATTTTACTGGGGGACCTTGTGCAGAACTCGTGGTGCTGGGCACTGCT
GCTGCTGCGGCAGCTGGCAACCTGACTTGTATCGTCGCGATCGGAAATGAGAACAGGGGCATCTTGAGCC
CCTGCGGACGGTGCCGACAGGTGCTTCTCGATCTGCATCCTGGGATCAAAGCCATAGTGAAGGACAGTGA
TGGACAGCCGACGGCAGTTGGGATTCGTGAATTGCTGCCCTCTGGTTATGTGTGGGAGGGCCTGCAGCTG
CAGTAGTAAGAATTCTAGATCTTGAGACAAATGGCAGTATTCATCCACAATTTTAAAAGAAAAGGGGGGA
TTGGGGGGTACAGTGCAGGGGAAAGAATAGTAGACATAATAGCAACAGACATACAAACTAAAGAATTACA
AAAACAAATTACAAAAATTCAAAATTTTCGGGTTTATTACAGGGACAGCAGAGATCCAC
